>Addgene plasmid #180678 | pMYT025 | addgene full sequence | sequence record 369362 | Addgene NGS Result
TTGCTCACATGTTCTTTCCTGCGTTATCCCCTGATTCTGTGGATAACCGTAGTCGGTCTCAATCCTAACT
CGAGGTGAATTTACTTTAAATCTTGCATTTAAATAAATTTTCTTTTTATAGCTTTATGACTTAGTTTCAA
TTTATATACTATTTTAATGACATTTTCGATTCATTGATTGAAAGCTTTGTGTTTTTTCTTGATGCGCTAT
TGCATTGTTCTTGTCTTTTTCGCCACATGTAATATCTGTAGTAGATACCTGATACATTGTGGATGCTGAG
TGAAATTTTAGTTAATAATGCTGTGAGACCAGACCAATAAAAAACGCCCGGCGGCAACCGAGCGTTCTGA
ACAAATCCAGATGGAGTTCTGAGGTCATTACTGGATCTATCAACAGGAGTCCAAGCGAGCTCGATATCAA
ATTACGCCCCGCCCTGCCACTCATCGCAGTACTGTTGTAATTCATTAAGCATTCTGCCGACATGGAAGCC
ATCACAAACGGCATGATGAACCTGAATCGCCAGCGGCATCAGCACCTTGTCGCCTTGCGTATAATATTTG
CCCATGGTGAAAACGGGGGCGAAGAAGTTGTCCATATTGGCCACGTTTAAATCAAAACTGGTGAAACTCA
CCCAGGGATTGGCTGAAACGAAAAACATATTCTCAATAAACCCTTTAGGGAAATAGGCCAGGTTTTCACC
GTAACACGCCACATCTTGCGAATATATGTGTAGAAACTGCCGGAAATCGTCGTGGTATTCACTCCAGAGC
GATGAAAACGTTTCAGTTTGCTCATGGAAAACGGTGTAACAAGGGTGAACACTATCCCATATCACCAGCT
CACCGTCTTTCATTGCCATACGAAATTCCGGATGAGCATTCATCAGGCGGGCAAGAATGTGAATAAAGGC
CGGATAAAACTTGTGCTTATTTTTCTTTACGGTCTTTAAAAAGGCCGTAATATCCAGCTGAACGGTCTGG
TTATAGGTACATTGAGCAACTGACTGAAATGCCTCAAAATGTTCTTTACGATGCCATTGGGATATATCAA
CGGTGGTATATCCAGTGATTTTTTTCTCCATTTTAGCTTCCTTAGCTCCTGAAAATCTCGATAACTCAAA
AAATACGCCCGGTAGTGATCTTATTTCATTATGGTGAAAGTTGGAACCTCTTACGTGCCCGATCAATCAT
GACCAAAATCCCTTAACGTGAGTTTTCGTTCCACTGAGCGTCAGACCCCGTAGAAAAGATCAAAGGATCT
TCTTGAGATCCTTTTTTTCTGCGCGTAATCTGCTGCTTGCAAACAAAAAAACCACCGCTACCAGCGGTGG
TTTGTTTGCCGGATCAAGAGCTACCAACTCTTTTTCCGAAGGTAACTGGCTTCAGCAGAGCGCAGATACC
AAATACTGTTCTTCTAGTGTAGCCGTAGTTAGGCCACCACTTCAAGAACTCTGTAGCACCGCCTACATAC
CTCGCTCTGCTAATCCTGTTACCAGTGGCTGCTGCCAGTGGCGATAAGTCGTGTCTTACCGGGTTGGACT
CAAGACGATAGTTACCGGATAAGGCGCAGCGGTCGGGCTGAACGGGGGGTTCGTGCACACAGCCCAGCTT
GGAGCGAACGACCTACACCGAACTGAGATACCTACAGCGTGAGCTATGAGAAAGCGCCACGCTTCCCGAA
GGGAGAAAGGCGGACAGGTATCCGGTAAGCGGCAGGGTCGGAACAGGAGAGCGCACGAGGGAGCTTCCAG
GGGGAAACGCCTGGTATCTTTATAGTCCTGTCGGGTTTCGCCACCTCTGACTTGAGCGTCGATTTTTGTG
ATGCTCGTCAGGGGGGCGGAGCCTATGGAAAAACGCCAGCAACGCGGCCTTTTTACGGTTCCTGGCCTTT
TGCTGGCCTT
Features (pLannotate 1.2.2; 5 found; start..end, strand, type, name):
      1..51      +  rep_origin     RSF ori (fragment): Plasmids containing the RSF 1030 origin of replication can be propagated in E. coli cells that contain additional plasmids with compatible origins.
    317..351     -  terminator     lambda t0 terminator: minimal transcription terminator from phage lambda (Scholtissek and Grosse, 1987)
    425..1081    -  CDS            cat: CAT_ECOLX - Experimental evidence at protein level: Swiss-Prot protein existence level 1. This enzyme is an effector of chloramphenicol resistance in bacteria. From Escherichia coli. This protein is used as a marker in many commonly used cloning vectors, such as pACYC184.
   1082..1179    -  promoter       cat promoter: promoter of the E. coli cat gene encoding chloramphenicol acetyltransferase
   1263..1851    +  rep_origin     ori: high-copy-number ColE1/pMB1/pBR322/pUC origin of replication
