[The description below was written by a language model from this plasmid's Addgene catalogue record and pLannotate feature annotations shown in this document.]
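Description:
pMYT025 is a small (about 1.9 kb) synthetic-biology part plasmid built on the pYTK001 entry vector of the yeast MoClo toolkit. It stores the Saccharomyces cerevisiae TDH3 terminator (tTDH3) as a Type 4 part, meaning it occupies the terminator position in the hierarchical Golden Gate assembly scheme. The part is formatted for both the original YTK system and the Multiplex Yeast Toolkit (MYT) extension. The plasmid is a storage and donor vector for E. coli rather than a yeast expression or shuttle construct. The annotation shows no yeast origin, yeast selectable marker or expression cassette.

Propagation relies on a high-copy ColE1/pUC-type origin. Selection is by chloramphenicol resistance, conferred by the cat gene driven by its native promoter and followed by a lambda t0 terminator. A short fragment annotated as RSF ori at the start of the sequence lies immediately after the ColE1-type origin once the circular map wraps around. It probably reflects sequence similarity at the edge of that origin rather than a second functional replicon.

The automated feature table does not annotate the tTDH3 insert itself. By elimination it would lie in the unannotated region between the origin and the resistance cassette, but the record does not give its coordinates, its flanking Type IIS sites or its overhangs.

In use, the terminator part would be released by Golden Gate digestion and ligated with promoter, coding-sequence and connector parts to build transcription units. Those units are then combined into multigene constructs for engineering budding yeast.
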