Addgene plasmid #180678: pMYT025
Purpose: Encodes tTDH3 as a Type 4 part to be used in the Dueber YTK and Ellis MYT systems
Depositing lab: Tom Ellis. Depositing organization: Imperial College London. Publication: A Multiplex MoClo Toolkit for Extensive and Flexible Engineering of Saccharomyces cerevisiae. Shaw WM, Khalil AS, Ellis T. ACS Synth Biol. 2023 Nov 6. doi: 10.1021/acssynbio.3c00423. PubMed 37930278.
Backbone
  Vector backbone: pYTK001
  Backbone manufacturer: John Dueber
  Vector type: Synthetic Biology
Growth in bacteria
  Bacterial resistance: Chloramphenicol, 25 μg/mL
  Growth temperature: 37°C
  Growth strain: DH5alpha
  Copy number: High Copy
Gene/Insert
  Gene/Insert name: tTDH3
  Species: S. cerevisiae (budding yeast)
  Cloning method: Restriction Enzyme; 5′ cloning site Unknown (unknown if destroyed)
Terms and licenses: Academic/Nonprofit Terms; Industry Terms: Not Available to Industry
How to cite: pMYT025 was a gift from Tom Ellis (Addgene plasmid # 180678 ; http://n2t.net/addgene:180678 ; RRID:Addgene_180678)
